Addgene plasmid #26293: pTomo-AurA
Depositing lab: Inder Verma. Depositing organization: Salk Institute for Biological Studies. Publication: Development of a novel mouse glioma model using lentiviral vectors. Marumoto T, Tashiro A, Friedmann-Morvinski D, Scadeng M, Soda Y, Gage FH, Verma IM. Nat Med. 2009 Jan . 15(1):110-6. 10.1038/nm.1863 PubMed 19122659.
Backbone
  Vector backbone: pTomo
  Backbone manufacturer: Verma lab
  Backbone size w/o insert (bp): 8753
  Vector type: Lentiviral
Growth in bacteria
  Bacterial resistance: Ampicillin, 100 μg/mL
  Growth temperature: 37°C
  Growth strain: Stbl3
  Copy number: Low Copy
Gene/Insert
  Gene/Insert name: aurora kinase A
  Species: H. sapiens (human)
  Insert size (bp): 1260
  Entrez Gene: AURKA (a.k.a. AIK, ARK1, AURA, BTAK, PPP1R47, STK15, STK6, STK7)
  Tag / fusion protein: Flag (N terminal on insert)
  Cloning method: Restriction Enzyme; 5′ cloning site BamHI (not destroyed); 3′ cloning site BamHI (not destroyed)
  Sequencing primers: 5′ dsRed1-C; 3′ IRES-R
Terms and licenses: Academic/Nonprofit Terms; Industry Terms: Not Available to Industry
How to cite: pTomo-AurA was a gift from Inder Verma (Addgene plasmid # 26293 ; http://n2t.net/addgene:26293 ; RRID:Addgene_26293)
