[The description below was written by a language model from this plasmid's Addgene catalogue record and pLannotate feature annotations shown in this document.]
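Description:
pTomo-AurA is a third-generation-style, self-inactivating HIV-1 lentiviral transfer vector built on the pTomo backbone, carrying human aurora kinase A (AURKA) in a Cre-inducible expression cassette. It is propagated in E. coli under ampicillin selection (AmpR/bla). The feature table annotates a ColE1/pUC-type origin, although the catalogue lists the plasmid as low copy and names a recombination-deficient strain as the growth host, as is common for LTR-containing vectors. An f1 origin, an SV40 origin and residual lac, T3 and T7 elements are remnants of the cloning backbone.

The viral genome is transcribed from an RSV promoter fused to a truncated 5' LTR. It contains the Ψ packaging signal with a gag fragment, the RRE, the cPPT/CTS, a WPRE and a ΔU3 3' LTR followed by an SV40 polyadenylation signal. Packaging functions must therefore be supplied in trans, and the integrated provirus lacks LTR promoter activity.

Internally, a CMV enhancer/promoter drives a loxP-flanked mRFP1 coding sequence, followed by N-terminally FLAG-tagged AURKA (inserted at BamHI sites), an EMCV IRES and EGFP. With this layout, transduced cells should express red fluorescence from the floxed reporter before recombination. Cre would excise mRFP1, placing FLAG-AURKA directly downstream of CMV, with EGFP co-expressed from the IRES to mark recombined cells. This red-to-green switch is an inference from the annotated arrangement, not something the record states.

The associated publication describes a lentiviral mouse glioma model, which is consistent with use of the vector for Cre-dependent, cell-type-restricted delivery of a candidate oncogene in vivo.
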