Features (pLannotate 1.2.2; 32 found; start..end, strand, type, name):
     27..131     +  promoter       AmpR promoter: bla
    132..992     +  CDS            AmpR: β-lactamase; bla; confers resistance to ampicillin, carbenicillin, and related antibiotics
   1163..1751    +  rep_origin     ori: high-copy-number ColE1/pMB1/pBR322/pUC origin of replication
   1934..2026    +  CDS            lacI (fragment): lac repressor; lacI; The lac repressor binds to the lac operator to inhibit transcription in E. coli. This inhibition can be relieved by adding lactose or isopropyl-β-D-thiogalactopyranoside (IPTG).
   2039..2060    +  protein_bind   CAP binding site: CAP binding activates transcription in the presence of cAMP. E. coli catabolite activator protein
   2075..2105    +  promoter       lac promoter: promoter for the E. coli lac operon
   2113..2129    +  protein_bind   lac operator: The lac repressor binds to the lac operator to inhibit transcription in E. coli. This inhibition can be relieved by adding lactose or isopropyl-β-D-thiogalactopyranoside (IPTG). lac repressor encoded by lacI
   2174..2192    +  promoter       T3 promoter: promoter for bacteriophage T3 RNA polymerase
   2220..2441    +  promoter       RSV promoter: Rous sarcoma virus enhancer/promoter
   2448..2628    +  LTR            5' LTR (truncated): truncated 5' long terminal repeat (LTR) from HIV-1
   2672..2797    +  misc_feature   HIV-1 Ψ: packaging signal of human immunodeficiency virus type 1
   2781..3144    +  CDS            HIV-1 gag (fragment): gag protein from human immunodeficiency virus 1; gag
   3239..3575    +  ncRNA          RRE: Accession: RF00036 - HIV Rev response element
   3611..4000    +  CDS            env (fragment): ENV_HV1H2 - Experimental evidence at protein level: Swiss-Prot protein existence level 1. [Transmembrane protein gp41]: Acts as a class I viral fusion protein. Under the current model, the protein has at least 3 conformational states: pre-fusion native state, pre-hairpin intermediate state, and post-fusion hairpin state. During fusion of viral and target intracellular membranes, the coiled coil regions (heptad repeats) assume a trimer-of-hairpins structure, positioning the fusion peptide in close proximity to the C-terminal region of the ectodomain. The formation of this structure appears to d
   4012..4129    +  misc_feature   cPPT/CTS: central polypurine tract and central termination sequence of HIV-1
   4152..4455    +  enhancer       CMV enhancer: human cytomegalovirus immediate early enhancer
   4456..4659    +  promoter       CMV promoter: human cytomegalovirus (CMV) immediate early promoter
   4738..4771    -  protein_bind   loxP: Cre-mediated recombination occurs in the 8-bp core sequence (GCATACAT). Cre recombinase
   4778..5455    +  CDS            mRFP1: monomeric derivative of DsRed (Campbell et al., 2002) mammalian codon-optimized
   5456..5488    -  protein_bind   loxP: Cre-mediated recombination occurs in the 8-bp core sequence (GCATACAT). Cre recombinase
   5505..5530    +  CDS            3xFLAG (fragment): three tandem FLAG® epitope tags
   5539..6747    +  CDS            AURKA: AURKA_HUMAN - Also known as AIK, AIRK1, ARK1, AURA, AYK1, BTAK, IAK1, STK15, STK6. Experimental evidence at protein level: Swiss-Prot protein existence level 1. Mitotic serine/threonine kinase that contributes to the regulation of cell cycle progression (PubMed:26246606, PubMed:12390251, PubMed:18615013, PubMed:11039908, PubMed:17125279, PubMed:17360485). Associates with the centrosome and the spindle microtubules during mitosis and plays a critical role in various mitotic events including the establishment of mitotic spindle, centrosome duplication, centrosome separation as well as maturation
   6869..7331    +  misc_feature   IRES: internal ribosome entry site (IRES) of the encephalomyocarditis virus (EMCV)
   7345..8064    +  CDS            EGFP: the original enhanced GFP (Yang et al., 1996) mammalian codon-optimized
   8080..8668    +  misc_feature   WPRE: woodchuck hepatitis virus posttranscriptional regulatory element
   8685..8753    +  CDS            nef (fragment): NEF_HV1Z2 - Experimental evidence at protein level: Swiss-Prot protein existence level 1. Extracellular Nef protein targets CD4(+) T-lymphocytes for apoptosis by interacting with CXCR4 surface receptors. From Human immunodeficiency virus type 1 group M subtype D (isolate Z2/CDC-Z34) (HIV-1).
   8755..8988    +  LTR            3' LTR (ΔU3): self-inactivating 3' long terminal repeat (LTR) from HIV-1
   9060..9181    +  polyA_signal   SV40 poly(A) signal: SV40 polyadenylation signal
   9200..9335    +  rep_origin     SV40 ori: SV40 origin of replication
   9368..9386    -  promoter       T7 promoter: promoter for bacteriophage T7 RNA polymerase
   9394..9549    +  CDS            lacZα (fragment): LacZα fragment of β-galactosidase; lacZ fragment
   9557..10012   +  rep_origin     f1 ori (sequence partly withheld): f1 bacteriophage origin of replication; arrow indicates direction of (+) strand synthesis
>Addgene plasmid #26293 | pTomo-AurA | depositor full sequence | sequence record 164275 | pTomo-AurA sequence 10014 bps
CAGGTGGCACTTTTCGGGGAAATGTGCGCGGAACCCCTATTTGTTTATTTTTCTAAATACATTCAAATAT
GTATCCGCTCATGAGACAATAACCCTGATAAATGCTTCAATAATATTGAAAAAGGAAGAGTATGAGTATT
CAACATTTCCGTGTCGCCCTTATTCCCTTTTTTGCGGCATTTTGCCTTCCTGTTTTTGCTCACCCAGAAA
CGCTGGTGAAAGTAAAAGATGCTGAAGATCAGTTGGGTGCACGAGTGGGTTACATCGAACTGGATCTCAA
CAGCGGTAAGATCCTTGAGAGTTTTCGCCCCGAAGAACGTTTTCCAATGATGAGCACTTTTAAAGTTCTG
CTATGTGGCGCGGTATTATCCCGTATTGACGCCGGGCAAGAGCAACTCGGTCGCCGCATACACTATTCTC
AGAATGACTTGGTTGAGTACTCACCAGTCACAGAAAAGCATCTTACGGATGGCATGACAGTAAGAGAATT
ATGCAGTGCTGCCATAACCATGAGTGATAACACTGCGGCCAACTTACTTCTGACAACGATCGGAGGACCG
AAGGAGCTAACCGCTTTTTTGCACAACATGGGGGATCATGTAACTCGCCTTGATCGTTGGGAACCGGAGC
TGAATGAAGCCATACCAAACGACGAGCGTGACACCACGATGCCTGTAGCAATGGCAACAACGTTGCGCAA
ACTATTAACTGGCGAACTACTTACTCTAGCTTCCCGGCAACAATTAATAGACTGGATGGAGGCGGATAAA
GTTGCAGGACCACTTCTGCGCTCGGCCCTTCCGGCTGGCTGGTTTATTGCTGATAAATCTGGAGCCGGTG
AGCGTGGGTCTCGCGGTATCATTGCAGCACTGGGGCCAGATGGTAAGCCCTCCCGTATCGTAGTTATCTA
CACGACGGGGAGTCAGGCAACTATGGATGAACGAAATAGACAGATCGCTGAGATAGGTGCCTCACTGATT
AAGCATTGGTAACTGTCAGACCAAGTTTACTCATATATACTTTAGATTGATTTAAAACTTCATTTTTAAT
TTAAAAGGATCTAGGTGAAGATCCTTTTTGATAATCTCATGACCAAAATCCCTTAACGTGAGTTTTCGTT
CCACTGAGCGTCAGACCCCGTAGAAAAGATCAAAGGATCTTCTTGAGATCCTTTTTTTCTGCGCGTAATC
TGCTGCTTGCAAACAAAAAAACCACCGCTACCAGCGGTGGTTTGTTTGCCGGATCAAGAGCTACCAACTC
TTTTTCCGAAGGTAACTGGCTTCAGCAGAGCGCAGATACCAAATACTGTCCTTCTAGTGTAGCCGTAGTT
AGGCCACCACTTCAAGAACTCTGTAGCACCGCCTACATACCTCGCTCTGCTAATCCTGTTACCAGTGGCT
GCTGCCAGTGGCGATAAGTCGTGTCTTACCGGGTTGGACTCAAGACGATAGTTACCGGATAAGGCGCAGC
GGTCGGGCTGAACGGGGGGTTCGTGCACACAGCCCAGCTTGGAGCGAACGACCTACACCGAACTGAGATA
CCTACAGCGTGAGCTATGAGAAAGCGCCACGCTTCCCGAAGGGAGAAAGGCGGACAGGTATCCGGTAAGC
GGCAGGGTCGGAACAGGAGAGCGCACGAGGGAGCTTCCAGGGGGAAACGCCTGGTATCTTTATAGTCCTG
TCGGGTTTCGCCACCTCTGACTTGAGCGTCGATTTTTGTGATGCTCGTCAGGGGGGCGGAGCCTATGGAA
AAACGCCAGCAACGCGGCCTTTTTACGGTTCCTGGCCTTTTGCTGGCCTTTTGCTCACATGTTCTTTCCT
GCGTTATCCCCTGATTCTGTGGATAACCGTATTACCGCCTTTGAGTGAGCTGATACCGCTCGCCGCAGCC
GAACGACCGAGCGCAGCGAGTCAGTGAGCGAGGAAGCGGAAGAGCGCCCAATACGCAAACCGCCTCTCCC
CGCGCGTTGGCCGATTCATTAATGCAGCTGGCACGACAGGTTTCCCGACTGGAAAGCGGGCAGTGAGCGC
AACGCAATTAATGTGAGTTAGCTCACTCATTAGGCACCCCAGGCTTTACACTTTATGCTTCCGGCTCGTA
TGTTGTGTGGAATTGTGAGCGGATAACAATTTCACACAGGAAACAGCTATGACCATGATTACGCCAAGCG
CGCAATTAACCCTCACTAAAGGGAACAAAAGCTGGAGCTGCAAGCTTAATGTAGTCTTATGCAATACTCT
TGTAGTCTTGCAACATGGTAACGATGAGTTAGCAACATGCCTTACAAGGAGAGAAAAAGCACCGTGCATG
CCGATTGGTGGAAGTAAGGTGGTACGATCGTGCCTTATTAGGAAGGCAACAGACGGGTCTGACATGGATT
GGACGAACCACTGAATTGCCGCATTGCAGAGATATTGTATTTAAGTGCCTAGCTCGATACAATAAACGGG
TCTCTCTGGTTAGACCAGATCTGAGCCTGGGAGCTCTCTGGCTAACTAGGGAACCCACTGCTTAAGCCTC
AATAAAGCTTGCCTTGAGTGCTTCAAGTAGTGTGTGCCCGTCTGTTGTGTGACTCTGGTAACTAGAGATC
CCTCAGACCCTTTTAGTCAGTGTGGAAAATCTCTAGCAGTGGCGCCCGAACAGGGACCTGAAAGCGAAAG
GGAAACCAGAGCTCTCTCGACGCAGGACTCGGCTTGCTGAAGCGCGCACGGCAAGAGGCGAGGGGCGGCG
ACTGGTGAGTACGCCAAAAATTTTGACTAGCGGAGGCTAGAAGGAGAGAGATGGGTGCGAGAGCGTCAGT
ATTAAGCGGGGGAGAATTAGATCGCGATGGGAAAAAATTCGGTTAAGGCCAGGGGGAAAGAAAAAATATA
AATTAAAACATATAGTATGGGCAAGCAGGGAGCTAGAACGATTCGCAGTTAATCCTGGCCTGTTAGAAAC
ATCAGAAGGCTGTAGACAAATACTGGGACAGCTACAACCATCCCTTCAGACAGGATCAGAAGAACTTAGA
TCATTATATAATACAGTAGCAACCCTCTATTGTGTGCATCAAAGGATAGAGATAAAAGACACCAAGGAAG
CTTTAGACAAGATAGAGGAAGAGCAAAACAAAAGTAAGACCACCGCACAGCAAGCGGCCGCTGATCTTCA
GACCTGGAGGAGGAGATATGAGGGACAATTGGAGAAGTGAATTATATAAATATAAAGTAGTAAAAATTGA
ACCATTAGGAGTAGCACCCACCAAGGCAAAGAGAAGAGTGGTGCAGAGAGAAAAAAGAGCAGTGGGAATA
GGAGCTTTGTTCCTTGGGTTCTTGGGAGCAGCAGGAAGCACTATGGGCGCAGCCTCAATGACGCTGACGG
TACAGGCCAGACAATTATTGTCTGGTATAGTGCAGCAGCAGAACAATTTGCTGAGGGCTATTGAGGCGCA
ACAGCATCTGTTGCAACTCACAGTCTGGGGCATCAAGCAGCTCCAGGCAAGAATCCTGGCTGTGGAAAGA
TACCTAAAGGATCAACAGCTCCTGGGGATTTGGGGTTGCTCTGGAAAACTCATTTGCACCACTGCTGTGC
CTTGGAATGCTAGTTGGAGTAATAAATCTCTGGAACAGATTGGAATCACACGACCTGGATGGAGTGGGAC
AGAGAAATTAACAATTACACAAGCTTAATACACTCCTTAATTGAAGAATCGCAAAACCAGCAAGAAAAGA
ATGAACAAGAATTATTGGAATTAGATAAATGGGCAAGTTTGTGGAATTGGTTTAACATAACAAATTGGCT
GTGGTATATAAAATTATTCATAATGATAGTAGGAGGCTTGGTAGGTTTAAGAATAGTTTTTGCTGTACTT
TCTATAGTGAATAGAGTTAGGCAGGGATATTCACCATTATCGTTTCAGACCCACCTCCCAACCCCGAGGG
GACCCGACAGGCCCGAAGGAATAGAAGAAGAAGGTGGAGAGAGAGACAGAGACAGATCCATTCGATTAGT
GAACGGATCTCGACGGTTAACTTTTAAAAGAAAAGGGGGGATTGGGGGGTACAGTGCAGGGGAAAGAATA
GTAGACATAATAGCAACAGACATACAAACTAAAGAATTACAAAAACAAATTACAAAAATTCAAAATTTTA
TCGATAAGCTTGGGAGTTCCGCGTTACATAACTTACGGTAAATGGCCCGCCTGGCTGACCGCCCAACGAC
CCCCGCCCATTGACGTCAATAATGACGTATGTTCCCATAGTAACGCCAATAGGGACTTTCCATTGACGTC
AATGGGTGGAGTATTTACGGTAAACTGCCCACTTGGCAGTACATCAAGTGTATCATATGCCAAGTACGCC
CCCTATTGACGTCAATGACGGTAAATGGCCCGCCTGGCATTATGCCCAGTACATGACCTTATGGGACTTT
CCTACTTGGCAGTACATCTACGTATTAGTCATCGCTATTACCATGGTGATGCGGTTTTGGCAGTACATCA
ATGGGCGTGGATAGCGGTTTGACTCACGGGGATTTCCAAGTCTCCACCCCATTGACGTCAATGGGAGTTT
GTTTTGGCACCAAAATCAACGGGACTTTCCAAAATGTCGTAACAACTCCGCCCCATTGACGCAAATGGGC
GGTAGGCGTGTACGGTGGGAGGTCTATATAAGCAGAGCTCGTTTAGTGAACCGTCAGATCGCCTGGAGAC
GCCATCCACGCTGTTTTGACCTCCATAGAAGACACCGACTCTAGAGCATAACTTCGTATAATGTATGCTA
TACGAAGTTATACCGCCATGGCCTCCTCCGAGGACGTCATCAAGGAGTTCATGCGCTTCAAGGTGCGCAT
GGAGGGCTCCGTGAACGGCCACGAGTTCGAGATCGAGGGCGAGGGCGAGGGCCGCCCCTACGAGGGCACC
CAGACCGCCAAGCTGAAGGTGACCAAGGGCGGCCCCCTGCCCTTCGCCTGGGACATCCTGTCCCCTCAGT
TCCAGTACGGCTCCAAGGCCTACGTGAAGCACCCCGCCGACATCCCCGACTACTTGAAGCTGTCCTTCCC
CGAGGGCTTCAAGTGGGAGCGCGTGATGAACTTCGAGGACGGCGGCGTGGTGACCGTGACCCAGGACTCC
TCCCTGCAGGACGGCGAGTTCATCTACAAGGTGAAGCTGCGCGGCACCAACTTCCCCTCCGACGGCCCCG
TAATGCAGAAGAAGACCATGGGCTGGGAGGCCTCCACCGAGCGGATGTACCCCGAGGACGGCGCCCTGAA
GGGCGAGATCAAGATGAGGCTGAAGCTGAAGGACGGCGGCCACTACGACGCCGAGGTCAAGACCACCTAC
ATGGCCAAGAAGCCCGTGCAGCTGCCCGGCGCCTACAAGACCGACATCAAGCTGGACATCACCTCCCACA
ACGAGGACTACACCATCGTGGAACAGTACGAGCGCGCCGAGGGCCGCCACTCCACCGGCGCCTAAATAAC
TTCGTATAATGTATGCTATACGAAGTTAATGGATCCACCGCCATGGACTACAAGGACGATGATGACAAGG
GCGAATTCATGGACCGATCTAAAGAAAACTGCATTTCAGGACCTGTTAAGGCTACAGCTCCAGTTGGAGG
TCCAAAACGTGTTCTCGTGACTCAGCAATTTCCTTGTCAGAATCCATTACCTGTAAATAGTGGCCAGGCT
CAGCGGGTCTTGTGTCCTTCAAATTCTTCCCAGCGCGTTCCTTTGCAAGCACAAAAGCTTGTCTCCAGTC
ACAAGCCGGTTCAGAATCAGAAGCAGAAGCAATTGCAGGCAACCAGTGTACCTCATCCTGTCTCCAGGCC
ACTGAATAACACCCAAAAGAGCAAGCAGCCCCTGCCATCGGCACCTGAAAATAATCCTGAGGAGGAACTG
GCATCAAAACAGAAAAATGAAGAATCAAAAAAGAGGCAGTGGGCTTTGGAAGACTTTGAAATTGGTCGCC
CTCTGGGTAAAGGAAAGTTTGGTAATGTTTATTTGGCAAGAGAAAAGCAAAGCAAGTTTATTCTGGCTCT
TAAAGTGTTATTTAAAGCTCAGCTGGAGAAAGCCGGAGTGGAGCATCAGCTCAGAAGAGAAGTAGAAATA
CAGTCCCACCTTCGGCATCCTAATATTCTTAGACTGTATGGTTATTTCCATGATGCTACCAGAGTCTACC
TAATTCTGGAATATGCACCACTTGGAACAGTTTATAGAGAACTTCAGAAACTTTCAAAGTTTGATGAGCA
GAGAACTGCTACTTATATAACAGAATTGGCAAATGCCCTGTCTTACTGTCATTCGAAGAGAGTTATTCAT
AGAGACATTAAGCCAGAGAACTTACTTCTTGGATCAGCTGGAGAGCTTAAAATTGCAGATTTTGGGTGGT
CAGTACATGCTCCATCTTCCAGGAGGACCACTCTCTGTGGCACCCTGGACTACCTGCCCCCTGAAATGAT
TGAAGGTCGGATGCATGATGAGAAGGTGGATCTCTGGAGCCTTGGAGTTCTTTGCTATGAATTTTTAGTT
GGGAAGCCTCCTTTTGAGGCAAACACATACCAAGAGACCTACAAAAGAATATCACGGGTTGAATTTACAT
TCCCTGACTTTGTAACAGAGGGAGCCAGGGACCTCATTTCAAGACTGTTGAAGCATAATCCCAGCCAGAG
GCCAATGCTCAGAGAAGTACTTGAACACCCCTGGATCACAGCAAATTCATCAAAACCATCAAATTGCCAA
AACAAAGAATCAGCTAGCAAACAGTCTTAGGGATCCGCCCCTCTCCCTCCCCCCCCCCTAACGTTACTGG
CCGAAGCCGCTTGGAATAAGGCCGGTGTGCGTTTGTCTATATGTTATTTTCCACCATATTGCCGTCTTTT
GGCAATGTGAGGGCCCGGAAACCTGGCCCTGTCTTCTTGACGAGCATTCCTAGGGGTCTTTCCCCTCTCG
CCAAAGGAATGCAAGGTCTGTTGAATGTCGTGAAGGAAGCAGTTCCTCTGGAAGCTTCTTGAAGACAAAC
AACGTCTGTAGCGACCCTTTGCAGGCAGCGGAACCCCCCACCTGGCGACAGGTGCCTCTGCGGCCAAAAG
CCACGTGTATAAGATACACCTGCAAAGGCGGCACAACCCCAGTGCCACGTTGTGAGTTGGATAGTTGTGG
AAAGAGTCAAATGGCTCTCCTCAAGCGTATTCAACAAGGGGCTGAAGGATGCCCAGAAGGTACCCCATTG
TATGGGATCTGATCTGGGGCCTCGGTGCACATGCTTTACATGTGTTTAGTCGAGGTTAAAAAAACGTCTA
GGCCCCCCGAACCACGGGGACGTGGTTTTCCTTTGAAAAACACGATGATAATATGGCCACAACCATGGTG
AGCAAGGGCGAGGAGCTGTTCACCGGGGTGGTGCCCATCCTGGTCGAGCTGGACGGCGACGTAAACGGCC
ACAAGTTCAGCGTGTCCGGCGAGGGCGAGGGCGATGCCACCTACGGCAAGCTGACCCTGAAGTTCATCTG
CACCACCGGCAAGCTGCCCGTGCCCTGGCCCACCCTCGTGACCACCCTGACCTACGGCGTGCAGTGCTTC
AGCCGCTACCCCGACCACATGAAGCAGCACGACTTCTTCAAGTCCGCCATGCCCGAAGGCTACGTCCAGG
AGCGCACCATCTTCTTCAAGGACGACGGCAACTACAAGACCCGCGCCGAGGTGAAGTTCGAGGGCGACAC
CCTGGTGAACCGCATCGAGCTGAAGGGCATCGACTTCAAGGAGGACGGCAACATCCTGGGGCACAAGCTG
GAGTACAACTACAACAGCCACAACGTCTATATCATGGCCGACAAGCAGAAGAACGGCATCAAGGTGAACT
TCAAGATCCGCCACAACATCGAGGACGGCAGCGTGCAGCTCGCCGACCACTACCAGCAGAACACCCCCAT
CGGCGACGGCCCCGTGCTGCTGCCCGACAACCACTACCTGAGCACCCAGTCCGCCCTGAGCAAAGACCCC
AACGAGAAGCGCGATCACATGGTCCTGCTGGAGTTCGTGACCGCCGCCGGGATCACTCTCGGCATGGACG
AGCTGTACAAGTAAAGCGGCCGCGTCGACAATCAACCTCTGGATTACAAAATTTGTGAAAGATTGACTGG
TATTCTTAACTATGTTGCTCCTTTTACGCTATGTGGATACGCTGCTTTAATGCCTTTGTATCATGCTATT
GCTTCCCGTATGGCTTTCATTTTCTCCTCCTTGTATAAATCCTGGTTGCTGTCTCTTTATGAGGAGTTGT
GGCCCGTTGTCAGGCAACGTGGCGTGGTGTGCACTGTGTTTGCTGACGCAACCCCCACTGGTTGGGGCAT
TGCCACCACCTGTCAGCTCCTTTCCGGGACTTTCGCTTTCCCCCTCCCTATTGCCACGGCGGAACTCATC
GCCGCCTGCCTTGCCCGCTGCTGGACAGGGGCTCGGCTGTTGGGCACTGACAATTCCGTGGTGTTGTCGG
GGAAGCTGACGTCCTTTCCATGGCTGCTCGCCTGTGTTGCCACCTGGATTCTGCGCGGGACGTCCTTCTG
CTACGTCCCTTCGGCCCTCAATCCAGCGGACCTTCCTTCCCGCGGCCTGCTGCCGGCTCTGCGGCCTCTT
CCGCGTCTTCGCCTTCGCCCTCAGACGAGTCGGATCTCCCTTTGGGCCGCCTCCCCGCCTGGAATTCGAG
CTCGGTACCTTTAAGACCAATGACTTACAAGGCAGCTGTAGATCTTAGCCACTTTTTAAAAGAAAAGGGG
GGACTGGAAGGGCTAATTCACTCCCAACGAAGACAAGATCTGCTTTTTGCTTGTACTGGGTCTCTCTGGT
TAGACCAGATCTGAGCCTGGGAGCTCTCTGGCTAACTAGGGAACCCACTGCTTAAGCCTCAATAAAGCTT
GCCTTGAGTGCTTCAAGTAGTGTGTGCCCGTCTGTTGTGTGACTCTGGTAACTAGAGATCCCTCAGACCC
TTTTAGTCAGTGTGGAAAATCTCTAGCAGTAGTAGTTCATGTCATCTTATTATTCAGTATTTATAACTTG
CAAAGAAATGAATATCAGAGAGTGAGAGGAACTTGTTTATTGCAGCTTATAATGGTTACAAATAAAGCAA
TAGCATCACAAATTTCACAAATAAAGCATTTTTTTCACTGCATTCTAGTTGTGGTTTGTCCAAACTCATC
AATGTATCTTATCATGTCTGGCTCTAGCTATCCCGCCCCTAACTCCGCCCAGTTCCGCCCATTCTCCGCC
CCATGGCTGACTAATTTTTTTTATTTATGCAGAGGCCGAGGCCGCCTCGGCCTCTGAGCTATTCCAGAAG
TAGTGAGGAGGCTTTTTTGGAGGCCTAGGCTTTTGCGTCGAGACGTACCCAATTCGCCCTATAGTGAGTC
GTATTACGCGCGCTCACTGGCCGTCGTTTTACAACGTCGTGACTGGGAAAACCCTGGCGTTACCCAACTT
AATCGCCTTGCAGCACATCCCCCTTTCGCCAGCTGGCGTAATAGCGAAGAGGCCCGCACCGATCGCCCTT
CCCAACAGTTGCGCAGCCTGAATGGCGAATGGCGCG
[124 nt withheld, positions 9557-9680]
C
[91 nt withheld, positions 9682-9772]
A
[49 nt withheld, positions 9774-9822]
CCTTTGACGTTGGAGTCCACGTTCTTT
[37 nt withheld, positions 9850-9886]
ACCCTATCTCGGTCTATTCTTTTGATTTATAAGGGATTTTGCCGATTTCGGCCTATTGGTTAAAAAATGA
GCTGATTTAACAAAAATTTAACGCGAATTTTAACAAAATATTAACGTTTACAATTTCC
