>Addgene plasmid #26293 | pTomo-AurA | addgene partial sequence | sequence record 32447 | 26393 with dsRed1-C
GCCGCCACTCCACCGGCGCCTAAATAACTTCGTATAATGTATGCTATACGAAGTTAATGGATCCACCGCC
ATGGACTACAAGGACGATGATGACAAGGGCGAATTCATGGACCGATCTAAAGAAAACTGCATTTCAGGAC
CTGTTAAGGCTACAGCTCCAGTTGGAGGTCCAAAACGTGTTCTCGTGACTCAGCAATTTCCTTGTCAGAA
TCCATTACCTGTAAATAGTGGCCAGGCTCAGCGGGTCTTGTGTCCTTCAAATTCTTCCCAGCGCGTTCCT
TTGCAAGCACAAAAGCTTGTCTCCAGTCACAAGCCGGTTCAGAATCAGAAGCAGAAGCAATTGCAGGCAA
CCAGTGTACCTCATCCTGTCTCCAGGCCACTGAATAACACCCAAAAGAGCAAGCAGCCCCTGCCATCGGC
ACCTGAAAATAATCCTGAGGAGGAACTGGCATCAAAACAGAAAAATGAAGAATCAAAAAAGAGGCAGTGG
GCTTTGGAAGACTTTGAAATTGGTCGCCCTCTGGGTAAAGGAAAGTTTGGTAATGTTTATTTGGCAAGAG
AAAAGCAAAGCAAGTTTATTCTGGCTCTTAAAGTGTTATTTAAAGCTCAGCTGGAGAAAGCCGGAGTGGA
GCATCAGCTCAGAAGAGAAGTAGAAATACAGTCCCACCTTCGGCATCCTAATATTCTTAGACTGTATGGT
TATTTCCATGATGCTACCAGAGTCTACCTAATTCTGGAATATGCACCACTTGGAACAGTTTATAGAGAAC
TTCAGAAACTTTCAAAGTTTGATGAGCAGAGAACTGCTACTTATATAACAGAATTGGCAAATGCCCTGTC
TTACTGTCATTCGAAGAGAGTTATTCATAGAGACATTAAGCCAGAGAACTTACTTCTTG
